>Addgene plasmid #48613 | pFUSB4_TTCC | depositor full sequence | sequence record 70313 | Full Sequence
ATGTTTTCCCAGTCACGACGTTGTAAAACGACGGCCAGTCTTAAGCGTCTCATGGCCTGACCCCGGACCA
AGTGGTGGCCTATCGCCAGCAACGGTGGCGGCAAGCAAGCGCTCGAAACGGTGCAGCGGCTGTTGCCGGT
GCTGTGCCAGGACCATGGCCTGACCCCGGACCAAGTGGTGGCTATCGCCAGCAACGGTGGCGGCAAGCAA
GCGCTCGAAACGGTGCAGCGGCTGTTGCCGGTGCTGTGCCAGGACCATGGCCTGACTCCGGACCAAGTGG
TGGCTATCGCCAGCCACGATGGCGGCAAGCAAGCGCTCGAAACGGTGCAGCGGCTGTTGCCGGTGCTGTG
CCAGGACCATGGCCTGACTCCGGACCAAGTGGTGGCTATCGCCAGCCACGATGGCGGCAAGCAAGCGCTC
GAAACGGTGCAGCGGCTGTTGCCGGTGCTGTGCCAGGACCATGGCCTGACCCCGGACCAAGTGGTGGCTA
TCGAGACGTCTAGACCAGCCAGGACAGAAATGCCTCGACTTCGCTGCTACCCAAGGTTGCCGGGTGACGC
ACACCGTGGAAACGGATGAAGGCACGAACCCAGTGGACATAAGCCTGTTCGGTTCGTAAGCTGTAATGCA
AGTAGCGTATGCGCTCACGCAACTGGTCCAGAACCTTGACCGAACGCAGCGGTGGTAACGGCGCAGTGGC
GGTTTTCATGGCTTGTTATGACTGTTTTTTTGGGGTACAGTCTATGCCTCGGGCATCCAAGCAGCAAGCG
CGTTACGCCGTGGGTCGATGTTTGATGTTATGGAGCAGCAACGATGTTACGCAGCAGGGCAGTCGCCCTA
AAACAAAGTTAAACATTATGAGGGAAGCGGTGATCGCCGAAGTATCGACTCAACTATCAGAGGTAGTTGG
CGTCATCGAGCGCCATCTCGAACCGACGTTGCTGGCCGTACATTTGTACGGCTCCGCAGTGGATGGCGGC
CTGAAGCCACACAGTGATATTGATTTGCTGGTTACGGTGACCGTAAGGCTTGATGAAACAACGCGGCGAG
CTTTGATCAACGACCTTTTGGAAACTTCGGCTTCCCCTGGAGAGAGCGAGATTCTCCGCGCTGTAGAAGT
CACCATTGTTGTGCACGACGACATCATTCCGTGGCGTTATCCAGCTAAGCGCGAACTGCAATTTGGAGAA
TGGCAGCGCAATGACATTCTTGCAGGTATCTTCGAGCCAGCCACGATCGACATTGATCTGGCTATCTTGC
TGACAAAAGCAAGAGAACATAGCGTTGCCTTGGTAGGTCCAGCGGCGGAGGAACTCTTTGATCCGGTTCC
TGAACAGGATCTATTTGAGGCGCTAAATGAAACCTTAACGCTATGGAACTCGCCGCCCGACTGGGCTGGC
GATGAGCGAAATGTAGTGCTTACGTTGTCCCGCATTTGGTACAGCGCAGTAACCGGCAAAATCGCGCCGA
AGGATGTCGCTGCCGACTGGGCAATGGAGCGCCTGCCGGCCCAGTATCAGCCCGTCATACTTGAAGCTAG
ACAGGCTTATCTTGGACAAGAAGAAGATCGCTTGGCCTCGCGCGCAGATCAGTTGGAAGAATTTGTCCAC
TACGTGAAAGGCGAGATCACCAAGGTAGTCGGCAAATAACCCTCGAGCCACCCATGACCAAAATCCCTTA
ACGTGAGTTACGCGTCGTTCCACTGAGCGTCAGACCCCGTAGAAAAGATCAAAGGATCTTCTTGAGATCC
TTTTTTTCTGCGCGTAATCTGCTGCTTGCAAACAAAAAAACCACCGCTACCAGCGGTGGTTTGTTTGCCG
GATCAAGAGCTACCAACTCTTTTTCCGAAGGTAACTGGCTTCAGCAGAGCGCAGATACCAAATACTGTCC
TTCTAGTGTAGCCGTAGTTAGGCCACCACTTCAAGAACTCTGTAGCACCGCCTACATACCTCGCTCTGCT
AATCCTGTTACCAGTGGCTGCTGCCAGTGGCGATAAGTCGTGTCTTACCGGGTTGGACTCAAGACGATAG
TTACCGGATAAGGCGCAGCGGTCGGGCTGAACGGGGGGTTCGTGCACACAGCCCAGCTTGGAGCGAACGA
CCTACACCGAACTGAGATACCTACAGCGTGAGCATTGAGAAAGCGCCACGCTTCCCGAAGGGAGAAAGGC
GGACAGGTATCCGGTAAGCGGCAGGGTCGGAACAGGAGAGCGCACGAGGGAGCTTCCAGGGGGAAACGCC
TGGTATCTTTATAGTCCTGTCGGGTTTCGCCACCTCTGACTTGAGCGTCGATTTTTGTGATGCTCGTCAG
GGGGGCGGAGCCTATGGAAAAACGCCAGCAACGCGGCCTTTTTACGGTTCCTGGCCTTTTGCTGGCCTTT
TGCTCACATGTTCTTTCCTGCGTTATCCCCTGATTCTGTGGATAACCGTATTACCGCCTTTGAGTGAGCT
GATACCGCTCGCCGCAGCCGAACGACCGAGCGCAGCGAGTCAGTGAGCGAGGAAGCGGAAGAGCGCCCAA
TACGCAAACCGCCTCTCCCCGCGCGTTGGCCGATTCATTAATGCAGCTGGCACGACAGGTTTCCCGACTG
GAAAGCGGGCAGTGAGCGCAACGCAATTAATACGCGTACCGCTAGCCAGGAAGAGTTTGTAGAAACGCAA
AAAGGCCATCCGTCAGGATGGCCTTCTGCTTAGTTTGATGCCTGGCAGTTTATGGCGGGCGTCCTGCCCG
CCACCCTCCGGGCCGTTGCTTCACAACGTTCAAATCCGCTCCCGGCGGATTTGTCCTACTCAGGAGAGCG
TTCACCGACAAACAACAGATAAAACGAAAGGCCCAGTCTTCCGACTGAGCCTTTCGTTTTATTTGATGCC
TGGCAGTTCCCTACTCTCGCGTTAACGCTAGCATGG
Features (pLannotate 1.2.2; 8 found; start..end, strand, type, name):
      3..39      -  CDS            lacZα (fragment): LacZα fragment of β-galactosidase; lacZ fragment
    596..619     +  promoter       Pc promoter (fragment): intI1 (promoter lies within the coding sequence); class 1 integron promoter
    795..851     +  CDS            GmR (fragment): gentamycin acetyltransferase; aacC1; confers resistance to gentamycin
    858..1649    +  CDS            SmR: aminoglycoside adenylyltransferase (Murphy, 1985); aadA; confers resistance to spectinomycin and streptomycin
   1742..2330    +  rep_origin     ori: high-copy-number ColE1/pMB1/pBR322/pUC origin of replication
   2513..2605    +  CDS            lacI (fragment): lac repressor; lacI; The lac repressor binds to the lac operator to inhibit transcription in E. coli. This inhibition can be relieved by adding lactose or isopropyl-β-D-thiogalactopyranoside (IPTG).
   2660..2687    -  terminator     rrnB T2 terminator: transcription terminator T2 from the E. coli rrnB gene
   2819..2862    +  terminator     rrnB T1 terminator: Escherichia coli rrnB; transcription terminator T1 from the E. coli rrnB gene
