[The description below was written by a language model from this plasmid's Addgene catalogue record and pLannotate feature annotations shown in this document.]
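Description:
pFUSB4_TTCC is a small (about 2.9 kb) intermediate array plasmid for Golden Gate assembly of TAL effector nucleases. It is built on the pFUS_B4 backbone and carries a pre-assembled synthetic block of four TALE repeats. The repeat-variable diresidues are recorded as NG NG HD HD, which under the standard TALE code recognise the bases T, T, C and C, hence the name. The depositor notes that the plasmid was itself made by Golden Gate cloning. It belongs to a set associated with a simplified 15-RVD GoldyTALEN design, in which ready-made repeat modules shorten the construction of a full-length TALEN.

Although it is catalogued under mammalian expression and TALEN vector types, the annotated features are entirely bacterial. No eukaryotic promoter, nuclease domain or polyadenylation signal was detected, which fits a cloning intermediate rather than an expression construct. Propagation in E. coli relies on a high-copy ColE1/pUC-type origin. Selection uses an aadA (SmR) aminoglycoside adenylyltransferase gene conferring spectinomycin/streptomycin resistance, which sits downstream of a class 1 integron Pc promoter fragment and a short remnant of a gentamicin resistance gene. Small lacZα and lacI fragments are probably what remains of the backbone's lacZ screening cassette after the repeat array was inserted. The rrnB T1 and T2 terminators likely insulate the cloning region.

The automated annotation does not label the TALE repeat array itself, so its exact position and flanking type IIS sites are not stated in the record. In use, the four-repeat block would be combined with other repeat arrays and a last half-repeat in a final TALEN destination vector, producing a custom DNA-binding domain for genome engineering.
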