Addgene plasmid #48613: pFUSB4_TTCC
Depositing lab: Stephen Ekker. Depositing organization: Mayo Foundation for Medical Education and Research. Publication: High Efficiency In Vivo Genome Engineering with a Simplified 15-RVD GoldyTALEN Design. Ma AC, Lee HB, Clark KJ, Ekker SC. PLoS One. 2013 May 29;8(5):e65259. doi: 10.1371/journal.pone.0065259. Print 2013. PubMed 23734242.
Backbone
  Vector backbone: pFUS_B4
  Vector type: Mammalian Expression, TALEN
Growth in bacteria
  Bacterial resistance: Spectinomycin, 50 μg/mL
  Growth temperature: 37°C
  Growth strain: Top10
  Copy number: Unknown
Gene/Insert
  Gene/Insert name: RVD sequence: NG NG HD HD
  Species: Synthetic
  Cloning method: Unknown
  Sequencing primers: 5′ ttgatgcctggcagttccct; 3′ cgaaccgaacaggcttatgt
Terms and licenses: Academic/Nonprofit Terms; Industry Terms: Not Available to Industry
Depositor comments: Plasmid was created using Golden Gate cloning.
How to cite: pFUSB4_TTCC was a gift from Stephen Ekker (Addgene plasmid # 48613 ; http://n2t.net/addgene:48613 ; RRID:Addgene_48613)
