>Addgene plasmid #48613 | pFUSB4_TTCC | addgene partial sequence | sequence record 73074 | pCR8_F1 5'-ttgatgcctggcagttccct-3'
TCACGACGTTGTAAAACGACGGCCAGTCTTAAGCGTCTCATGGCCTGACCCCGGACCAAGTGGTGGCTAT
CGCCAGCAACGGTGGCGGCAAGCAAGCGCTCGAAACGGTGCAGCGGCTGTTGCCGGTGCTGTGCCAGGAC
CATGGCCTGACCCCGGACCAAGTGGTGGCTATCGCCAGCAACGGTGGCGGCAAGCAAGCGCTCGAAACGG
TGCAGCGGCTGTTGCCGGTGCTGTGCCAGGACCATGGCCTGACTCCGGACCAAGTGGTGGCTATCGCCAG
CCACGATGGCGGCAAGCAAGCGCTCGAAACGGTGCAGCGGCTGTTGCCGGTGCTGTGCCAGGACCATGGC
CTGACTCCGGACCAAGTGGTGGCTATCGCCAGCCACGATGGCGGCAAGCAAGCGCTCGAAACGGTGCAGC
GGCTGTTGCCGGTGCTGTGCCAGGACCATGGCCTGACCCCGGACCAAGTGGTGGCTATCGAGACGTCTAG
ACCAGCCAGGACAGAAATGCCTCGACTTCGCTGCTACCCAAGGTTGCCGGGTGACGCACACCGTGGAAAC
GGATGAAGGCACGAACCCAGTGGACATAAGCCTGTTCGGTTCGTAAGCTGTAATGCAAGTAGCGTATGCG
CTCACGCAACTGGTCCAGAACCTTGACCGAACGCAGCGGTGGTAACGGCGCAGTGGCGGTTTTCATGGCT
TGTTATGACTGTTTTTTTGGGGTACAGTCTATGCCTCGGGCATCCAAGCAGCAAGCGCGTTACGCCGTGG
GTCGATGTTTGATGTTATGGAGCAGCAACGATGTTACGCAGCAGGGCAGTCGCCCTAAAACAAAGTTAAA
CATTATGAGGGAAGCGGTGATCGCCGAAGTATCGACTCAACTATCAGAGGTAGTTGGCGTCATCGAGCGC
CATCTCGAACCGACGTTGCTGGCCGTACATTTGTACGGCTCCGCA
